Addgene plasmid #22559: Flag-HA-STAMBPL1
Depositing lab: Wade Harper. Depositing organization: Harvard Medical School. Publication: Defining the human deubiquitinating enzyme interaction landscape. Sowa ME, Bennett EJ, Gygi SP, Harper JW. Cell. 2009 Jul 23. 138(2):389-403. 10.1016/j.cell.2009.04.042 PubMed 19615732.
Backbone
  Vector backbone: pDEST_LTR_N_FLAG_HA_IRES_puro
  Backbone manufacturer: Harper_Lab
  Backbone size w/o insert (bp): 6521
  Vector type: Mammalian Expression, Retroviral
  Selectable markers: Puromycin
Growth in bacteria
  Bacterial resistance: Ampicillin, 100 μg/mL
  Growth temperature: 37°C
  Growth strain: DH5alpha
  Copy number: High Copy
Gene/Insert
  Gene/Insert name: STAMBPL1 (alt names: STAM binding protein-like 1; ALMalpha, AMSH-FP, AMSH-LP, FLJ31524, KIAA1373, bA399O19.2)
  Species: H. sapiens (human)
  Mutation: None
  GenBank ID: CV026750
  Entrez Gene: STAMBPL1 (a.k.a. ALMalpha, AMSH-FP, AMSH-LP, bA399O19.2)
  Tag / fusion protein: HA (N terminal on backbone); FLAG (N terminal on backbone)
  Cloning method: Gateway Cloning; 5′ cloning site GATEWAY_LR (unknown if destroyed); 3′ cloning site GATEWAY_LR (unknown if destroyed)
  Sequencing primers: 5′ CAGCCCTCACTCCTTCTCTAGG; 3′ CAAGCGGCTTCGGCCAGTAAC
Resource information
  A portion of this plasmid was derived from a plasmid made by: MGC/Open
Terms and licenses: Academic/Nonprofit Terms; Industry Terms: Not Available to Industry
How to cite: Flag-HA-STAMBPL1 was a gift from Wade Harper (Addgene plasmid # 22559 ; http://n2t.net/addgene:22559 ; RRID:Addgene_22559)
