[The description below was written by a language model from this plasmid's Addgene catalogue record and pLannotate feature annotations shown in this document.]
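Description:
Flag-HA-STAMBPL1 is a retroviral mammalian expression plasmid that carries human STAMBPL1 (also called AMSH-LP), with no recorded mutations, fused at its N terminus to tandem FLAG and HA epitope tags supplied by the backbone. The open reading frame was moved by a Gateway LR reaction into the destination vector pDEST_LTR_N_FLAG_HA_IRES_puro, and an attB2 recombination scar is annotated just downstream of the coding sequence. In bacteria the plasmid is maintained through a high-copy ColE1/pUC-type origin and selected with ampicillin via the β-lactamase gene. The annotated fragments of lacI, lacZα, rop, bom, TcR and env appear to be non-functional remnants of earlier cloning vectors.

The retroviral cassette is flanked by 5′ and 3′ long terminal repeats of the murine embryonic stem cell virus type. It also includes the MESV Ψ packaging signal and a truncated MMLV gag segment lacking its start codon, which together allow the transcript to be packaged into viral particles when the viral proteins are supplied in trans. No separate internal promoter is annotated, so expression is presumably driven from the 5′ LTR as a single bicistronic transcript. The tagged STAMBPL1 is translated first, and an EMCV IRES then directs translation of puromycin N-acetyltransferase. This arrangement links puromycin resistance to expression of the tagged protein and supports selection of stably transduced cells.

STAMBPL1 is a zinc metalloprotease that cleaves Lys-63-linked, but not Lys-48-linked, polyubiquitin chains. The construct comes from a systematic study of the interaction landscape of human deubiquitinating enzymes. The dual FLAG-HA tag is suited to detecting the protein and to affinity purification of it together with its binding partners.
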