Features (pLannotate 1.2.2; 22 found; start..end, strand, type, name):
      1..417     +  CDS            gag (truncated): truncated Moloney murine leukemia virus (MMLV) gag gene lacking the start codon
    442..462     +  CDS            FLAG (fragment): FLAG® epitope tag, followed by an enterokinase cleavage site
    475..501     +  CDS            3xHA (fragment): three tandem HA epitope tags
    520..1797    +  CDS            STAMBPL1: STALP_HUMAN - Also known as AMSHLP, KIAA1373. Experimental evidence at protein level: Swiss-Prot protein existence level 1. Zinc metalloprotease that specifically cleaves 'Lys-63'- linked polyubiquitin chains. Does not cleave 'Lys-48'-linked polyubiquitin chains. From Homo sapiens (Human).
   1805..1828    -  protein_bind   attB2: mutant version of attB; recombination site for the Gateway® BP reaction BP Clonase™
   1946..2408    +  misc_feature   IRES: internal ribosome entry site (IRES) of the encephalomyocarditis virus (EMCV)
   2422..3021    +  CDS            PuroR: puromycin N-acetyltransferase; pac from Streptomyces alboniger; confers resistance to puromycin
   3097..3611    +  LTR            3' LTR: 3' long terminal repeat from murine embryonic stem cell virus
   3773..3789    -  protein_bind   lac operator: The lac repressor binds to the lac operator to inhibit transcription in E. coli. This inhibition can be relieved by adding lactose or isopropyl-β-D-thiogalactopyranoside (IPTG). lac repressor encoded by lacI
   3797..3827    -  promoter       lac promoter: promoter for the E. coli lac operon
   3842..3863    -  protein_bind   CAP binding site: CAP binding activates transcription in the presence of cAMP. E. coli catabolite activator protein
   3876..3968    -  CDS            lacI (fragment): lac repressor; lacI; The lac repressor binds to the lac operator to inhibit transcription in E. coli. This inhibition can be relieved by adding lactose or isopropyl-β-D-thiogalactopyranoside (IPTG).
   4151..4739    -  rep_origin     ori: high-copy-number ColE1/pMB1/pBR322/pUC origin of replication
   4910..5770    -  CDS            AmpR: β-lactamase; bla; confers resistance to ampicillin, carbenicillin, and related antibiotics
   5771..5875    -  promoter       AmpR promoter: bla
   5970..6005    +  CDS            rop (fragment): Rop protein, which maintains plasmids at low copy number; rop
   6107..6206    +  misc_feature   bom (fragment): basis of mobility region from pBR322
   6212..6361    -  CDS            lacZα (fragment): LacZα fragment of β-galactosidase; lacZ fragment
   6361..6562    -  CDS            TcR (fragment): tetracycline efflux protein; tet; confers resistance to tetracycline
   6563..6661    +  CDS            env (fragment): murine leukemia virus gPr80 envelope polyprotein precursor; env; proteolytically cleaved into gp70SU and p15TM subunits
   6703..7219    +  LTR            5' LTR: 5' long terminal repeat from murine embryonic stem cell virus
   7283..7624    +  misc_feature   MESV Ψ: packaging signal of murine embryonic stem cell virus
>Addgene plasmid #22559 | Flag-HA-STAMBPL1 | addgene full sequence | sequence record 313901 | Addgene NGS Result
GGCCAGACTGTTACCACTCCCTTAAGTTTGACCTTAGGTCACTGGAAAGATGTCGAGCGGATCGCTCACA
ACCAGTCGGTAGATGTCAAGAAGAGACGTTGGGTTACCTTCTGCTCTGCAGAATGGCCAACCTTTAACGT
CGGATGGCCGCGAGACGGCACCTTTAACCGAGACCTCATCACCCAGGTTAAGATCAAGGTCTTTTCACCT
GGCCCGCATGGACACCCAGACCAGGTCCCCTACATCGTGACCTGGGAAGCCTTGGCTTTTGACCCCCCTC
CCTGGGTCAAGCCCTTTGTACACCCTAAGCCTCCGCCTCCTCTTCCTCCATCCGCCCCGTCTCTCCCCCT
TGAACCTCCTCGTTCGACCCCGCCTCGATCCTCCCTTTATCCAGCCCTCACTCCTTCTCTAGGCGCCGGA
ATTAGATCTGCCACCATGGACTACAAGGATGACGATGACAAGCTCGATGGAGGATACCCATACGATGTTC
CAGATTACGCTGCTCGAGGTTATCAAACAAGTTTGTACAAAAAAGTTGGCATGCCTGACCATACAGATGT
TTCCCTAAGCCCAGAAGAGCGAGTCCGTGCCCTAAGCAAGCTTGGTTGTAATATCACCATCAGTGAAGAC
ATCACTCCACGACGTTACTTTAGGTCTGGAGTAGAGATGGAGAGGATGGCGTCTGTGTATTTGGAAGAAG
GAAATTTGGAAAATGCCTTTGTTCTTTATAATAAATTTATAACCTTATTTGTAGAAAAGCTTCCTAACCA
TCGAGATTACCAGCAATGTGCAGTACCTGAAAAGCAGGATATTATGAAGAAACTGAAGGAGATTGCATTC
CCAAGGACAGATGAATTGAAAAACGACCTTTTAAAGAAATATAACGTAGAATACCAAGAATATTTGCAAA
GCAAAAACAAATATAAAGCTGAAATTCTCAAAAAATTGGAGCATCAGAGATTGATAGAGGCAGAAAGGAA
GCGGATTGCTCAGATGCGCCAGCAGCAGCTAGAATCGGAGCAGTTTCTGTTTTTCGAAGATCAACTCAAG
AAGCAAGAGTTAGCCCGAGGTCAAATGCGAAGTCAGCAAACCTCAGGGCTGTCAGAGCAGATTGATGGGA
GCGCTTTGTCCTGCTTTTCCACACACCAGAACAATTCCTTGCTGAATGTATTTGCAGATCAACCTAATAA
AAGTGATGCAACCAATTATGCTAGCCACTCTCCTCCTGTAAACAGGGCCTTAACACCAGCTGCTACTCTA
AGTGCTGTTCAGAATTTAGTGGTTGAAGGACTGCGATGTGTAGTTTTGCCAGAAGATCTTTGCCACAAAT
TTCTGCAACTGGCAGAATCTAATACAGTGAGAGGAATAGAAACCTGTGGAATACTCTGTGGAAAACTGAC
ACATAATGAATTTACTATTACCCATGTAATTGTGCCAAAGCAGTCTGCGGGACCAGACTATTGTGACATG
GAGAATGTAGAGGAATTATTCAATGTTCAGGATCAACATGATCTCCTCACTCTAGGATGGATCCATACAC
ATCCCACTCAAACTGCATTTTTATCCAGCGTTGATCTTCACACTCACTGTTCCTATCAACTCATGTTGCC
AGAGGCCATTGCCATTGTTTGCTCACCAAAGCATAAAGACACTGGCATCTTCAGGCTCACCAATGCTGGC
ATGCTTGAGGTTTCTGCTTGTAAAAAAAAGGGCTTTCATCCACACACCAAGGAGCCCAGGCTGTTCAGTA
TATGCAAACATGTGTTGGTAAAAGACATAAAAATAATTGTGTTGGATTGAGGTGCCCAACTTTCTTGTAC
AAAGTGGTTCGATAACGAATTCCGCCCCCCCCCCCTAACGTTACTGGCCGAAGCCGCTTGGAATAAGGCC
GGTGTGCGTTTGTCTATATGTTATTTTCCACCATATTGCCGTCTTTTGGCAATGTGAGGGCCCGGAAACC
TGGCCCTGTCTTCTTGACGAGCATTCCTAGGGGTCTTTCCCCTCTCGCCAAAGGAATGCAAGGTCTGTTG
AATGTCGTGAAGGAAGCAGTTCCTCTGGAAGCTTCTTGAAGACAAACAACGTCTGTAGCGACCCTTTGCA
GGCAGCGGAACCCCCCACCTGGCGACAGGTGCCTCTGCGGCCAAAAGCCACGTGTATAAGATACACCTGC
AAAGGCGGCACAACCCCAGTGCCACGTTGTGAGTTGGATAGTTGTGGAAAGAGTCAAATGGCTCTCCTCA
AGCGTATTCAACAAGGGGCTGAAGGATGCCCAGAAGGTACCCCATTGTATGGGATCTGATCTGGGGCCTC
GGTGCACATGCTTTACATGTGTTTAGTCGAGGTTAAAAAAACGTCTAGGCCCCCCGAACCACGGGGACGT
GGTTTTCCTTTGAAAAACACGATGATAATATGGCCACAACCATGACCGAGTACAAGCCCACGGTGCGCCT
CGCCACCCGCGACGACGTCCCCAGGGCCGTACGCACCCTCGCCGCCGCGTTCGCCGACTACCCCGCCACG
CGCCACACCGTCGATCCGGACCGCCACATCGAGCGGGTCACCGAGCTGCAAGAACTCTTCCTCACGCGCG
TCGGGCTCGACATCGGCAAGGTGTGGGTCGCGGACGACGGCGCCGCGGTGGCGGTCTGGACCACGCCGGA
GAGCGTCGAAGCGGGGGCGGTGTTCGCCGAGATCGGCCCGCGCATGGCCGAGTTGAGCGGTTCCCGGCTG
GCCGCGCAGCAACAGATGGAAGGCCTCCTGGCGCCGCACCGGCCCAAGGAGCCCGCGTGGTTCCTGGCCA
CCGTCGGCGTCTCGCCCGACCACCAGGGCAAGGGTCTGGGCAGCGCCGTCGTGCTCCCCGGAGTGGAGGC
GGCCGAGCGCGCCGGGGTGCCCGCCTTCCTGGAGACCTCCGCGCCCCGCAACCTCCCCTTCTACGAGCGG
CTCGGCTTCACCGTCACCGCCGACGTCGAGGTGCCCGAAGGACCGCGCACCTGGTGCATGACCCGCAAGC
CCGGTGCCTGATGCATCGATGTCGACCTGCAGCCAAGCTTATCGATAAAATAAAAGATTTTATTTAGTCT
CCAGAAAAAGGGGGGAATGAAAGACCCCACCTGTAGGTTTGGCAAGCTAGCTTAAGTAACGCCATTTTGC
AAGGCATGGAAAATACATAACTGAGAATAGAGAAGTTCAGATCAAGGTTAGGAACAGAGAGACAGCAGAA
TATGGGCCAAACAGGATATCTGTGGTAAGCAGTTCCTGCCCCGGCTCAGGGCCAAGAACAGATGGTCCCC
AGATGCGGTCCCGCCCTCAGCAGTTTCTAGAGAACCATCAGATGTTTCCAGGGTGCCCCAAGGACCTGAA
ATGACCCTGTGCCTTATTTGAACTAACCAATCAGTTCGCTTCTCGCTTCTGTTCGCGCGCTTCTGCTCCC
CGAGCTCAATAAAAGAGCCCACAACCCCTCACTCGGCGCGCCAGTCCTCCGATAGACTGCGTCGCCCGGG
TACCCGTGTATCCAATAAACCCTCTTGCAGTTGCATCCGACTTGTGGTCTCGCTGTTCCTTGGGAGGGTC
TCCTCTGAGTGATTGACTACCCGTCAGCGGGGGTCTTTCATGGGTAACAGTTTCTTGAAGTTGGAGAACA
ACATTCTGAGGGTAGGAGTCGAATATTAAGTAATCCTGACTCAATTAGCCACTGTTTTGAATCCACATAC
TCCAATACTCCTGAAATAGTTCATTATGGACAGCGCAGAAAGAGCTGGGGAGAATTGTGAAATTGTTATC
CGCTCACAATTCCACACAACATACGAGCCGGAAGCATAAAGTGTAAAGCCTGGGGTGCCTAATGAGTGAG
CTAACTCACATTAATTGCGTTGCGCTCACTGCCCGCTTTCCAGTCGGGAAACCTGTCGTGCCAGCTGCAT
TAATGAATCGGCCAACGCGCGGGGAGAGGCGGTTTGCGTATTGGGCGCTCTTCCGCTTCCTCGCTCACTG
ACTCGCTGCGCTCGGTCGTTCGGCTGCGGCGAGCGGTATCAGCTCACTCAAAGGCGGTAATACGGTTATC
CACAGAATCAGGGGATAACGCAGGAAAGAACATGTGAGCAAAAGGCCAGCAAAAGGCCAGGAACCGTAAA
AAGGCCGCGTTGCTGGCGTTTTTCCATAGGCTCCGCCCCCCTGACGAGCATCACAAAAATCGACGCTCAA
GTCAGAGGTGGCGAAACCCGACAGGACTATAAAGATACCAGGCGTTTCCCCCTGGAAGCTCCCTCGTGCG
CTCTCCTGTTCCGACCCTGCCGCTTACCGGATACCTGTCCGCCTTTCTCCCTTCGGGAAGCGTGGCGCTT
TCTCATAGCTCACGCTGTAGGTATCTCAGTTCGGTGTAGGTCGTTCGCTCCAAGCTGGGCTGTGTGCACG
AACCCCCCGTTCAGCCCGACCGCTGCGCCTTATCCGGTAACTATCGTCTTGAGTCCAACCCGGTAAGACA
CGACTTATCGCCACTGGCAGCAGCCACTGGTAACAGGATTAGCAGAGCGAGGTATGTAGGCGGTGCTACA
GAGTTCTTGAAGTGGTGGCCTAACTACGGCTACACTAGAAGAACAGTATTTGGTATCTGCGCTCTGCTGA
AGCCAGTTACCTTCGGAAAAAGAGTTGGTAGCTCTTGATCCGGCAAACAAACCACCGCTGGTAGCGGTGG
TTTTTTTGTTTGCAAGCAGCAGATTACGCGCAGAAAAAAAGGATCTCAAGAAGATCCTTTGATCTTTTCT
ACGGGGTCTGACGCTCAGTGGAACGAAAACTCACGTTAAGGGATTTTGGTCATGAGATTATCAAAAAGGA
TCTTCACCTAGATCCTTTTAAATTAAAAATGAAGTTTTAAATCAATCTAAAGTATATATGAGTAAACTTG
GTCTGACAGTTACCAATGCTTAATCAGTGAGGCACCTATCTCAGCGATCTGTCTATTTCGTTCATCCATA
GTTGCCTGACTCCCCGTCGTGTAGATAACTACGATACGGGAGGGCTTACCATCTGGCCCCAGTGCTGCAA
TGATACCGCGAGACCCACGCTCACCGGCTCCAGATTTATCAGCAATAAACCAGCCAGCCGGAAGGGCCGA
GCGCAGAAGTGGTCCTGCAACTTTATCCGCCTCCATCCAGTCTATTAATTGTTGCCGGGAAGCTAGAGTA
AGTAGTTCGCCAGTTAATAGTTTGCGCAACGTTGTTGCCATTGCTACAGGCATCGTGGTGTCACGCTCGT
CGTTTGGTATGGCTTCATTCAGCTCCGGTTCCCAACGATCAAGGCGAGTTACATGATCCCCCATGTTGTG
CAAAAAAGCGGTTAGCTCCTTCGGTCCTCCGATCGTTGTCAGAAGTAAGTTGGCCGCAGTGTTATCACTC
ATGGTTATGGCAGCACTGCATAATTCTCTTACTGTCATGCCATCCGTAAGATGCTTTTCTGTGACTGGTG
AGTACTCAACCAAGTCATTCTGAGAATAGTGTATGCGGCGACCGAGTTGCTCTTGCCCGGCGTCAATACG
GGATAATACCGCGCCACATAGCAGAACTTTAAAAGTGCTCATCATTGGAAAACGTTCTTCGGGGCGAAAA
CTCTCAAGGATCTTACCGCTGTTGAGATCCAGTTCGATGTAACCCACTCGTGCACCCAACTGATCTTCAG
CATCTTTTACTTTCACCAGCGTTTCTGGGTGAGCAAAAACAGGAAGGCAAAATGCCGCAAAAAAGGGAAT
AAGGGCGACACGGAAATGTTGAATACTCATACTCTTCCTTTTTCAATATTATTGAAGCATTTATCAGGGT
TATTGTCTCATGAGCGGATACATATTTGAATGTATTTAGAAAAATAAACAAATAGGGGTTCCGCGCACAT
TTCCCCGAAAAGTGCCACCTGACGTCTAAGAAACCATTATTATCATGACATTAACCTATAAAAATAGGCG
TATCACGAGGCCCTTTCGTCTCGCGCGTTTCGGTGATGACGGTGAAAACCTCTGACACATGCAGCTCCCG
GAGACGGTCACAGCTTGTCTGTAAGCGGATGCCGGGAGCAGACAAGCCCGTCAGGGCGCGTCAGCGGGTG
TTGGCGGGTGTCGGGGCTGGCTTAACTATGCGGCATCAGAGCAGATTGTACTGAGAGTGCACCATATGCG
GTGTGAAATACCGCACAGATGCGTAAGGAGAAAATACCGCATCAGGCGCCATTCGCCATTCAGGCTGCGC
AACTGTTGGGAAGGGCGATCGGTGCGGGCCTCTTCGCTATTACGCCAGCTGGCGAAAGGGGGATGTGCTG
CAAGGCGATTAAGTTGGGTAACGCCAGGGTTTTCCCAGTCACGACGTTGTAAAACGACGGCGCAAGGAAT
GGTGCATGCAAGGAGATGGCGCCCAACAGTCCCCCGGCCACGGGGCCTGCCACCATACCCACGCCGAAAC
AAGCGCTCATGAGCCCGAAGTGGCGAGCCCGATCTTCCCCATCGGTGATGTCGGCGATATAGGCGCCAGC
AACCGCACCTGTGGCGCCGGTGATGCCGGCCACGATGCGTCCGGCGTAGAGGCGATTAGTCCAATTTGTT
AAAGACAGGATATCAGTGGTCCAGGCTCTAGTTTTGACTCAACAATATCACCAGCTGAAGCCTATAGAGT
ACGAGCCATAGATAAAATAAAAGATTTTATTTAGTCTCCAGAAAAAGGGGGGAATGAAAGACCCCACCTG
TAGGTTTGGCAAGCTAGCTTAAGTAACGCCATTTTGCAAGGCATGGAAAATACATAACTGAGAATAGAGA
AGTTCAGATCAAGGTTAGGAACAGAGAGACAGCAGAATATGGGCCAAACAGGATATCTGTGGTAAGCAGT
TCCTGCCCCGGCTCAGGGCCAAGAACAGATGGTCCCCAGATGCGGTCCCGCCCTCAGCAGTTTCTAGAGA
ACCATCAGATGTTTCCAGGGTGCCCCAAGGACCTGAAATGACCCTGTGCCTTATTTGAACTAACCAATCA
GTTCGCTTCTCGCTTCTGTTCGCGCGCTTCTGCTCCCCGAGCTCAATAAAAGAGCCCACAACCCCTCACT
CGGCGCGCCAGTCCTCCGATAGACTGCGTCGCCCGGGTACCCGTATTCCCAATAAAGCCTCTTGCTGTTT
GCATCCGAATCGTGGACTCGCTGATCCTTGGGAGGGTCTCCTCAGATTGATTGACTGCCCACCTCGGGGG
TCTTTCATTTGGAGGTTCCACCGAGATTTGGAGACCCCTGCCCAGGGACCACCGACCCCCCCGCCGGGAG
GTAAGCTGGCCAGCGGTCGTTTCGTGTCTGTCTCTGTCTTTGTGCGTGTTTGTGCCGGCATCTAATGTTT
GCGCCTGCGTCTGTACTAGTTAGCTAACTAGCTCTGTATCTGGCGGACCCGTGGTGGAACTGACGAGTTC
TGAACACCCGGCCGCAACCCTGGGAGACGTCCCAGGGACTTTGGGGGCCGTTTTTGTGGCCCGACCTGAG
GAAGGGAGTCGATGTGGAATCCGACCCCGTCAGGATATGTGGTTCTGGTAGGAGACGAGAACCTAAAACA
GTTCCCGCCTCCGTCTGAATTTTTGCTTTCGGTTTGGAACCGAAGCCGCGCGTCTTGTCTGCTGCAGCGC
TGCAGCATCGTTCTGTGTTGTCTCTGTCTGACTGTGTTTCTGTATTTGTCTGAAAATTAG
