>Addgene plasmid #22559 | Flag-HA-STAMBPL1 | addgene partial sequence | sequence record 28360 | 22559 with HarMSCVb (caggtcccctacatcgtgac)
CCTTTGTACNCCCTAAGCCTCCGCCTCCTCTTCCTCCATCCGCCNNNNCTCTCCCCCTTGAACCTCCTCG
TTCGACCCCGCCTCGATCCTCCCTTTATCCAGCCCTCACTCCTTCTCTAGGCGCCGGAATTAGATCTGCC
ACCATGGACTACAAGGATGACGATGACAAGCTCGATGGAGGATACCCATACGATGTTCCAGATTACGCTG
CTCGAGGTTATCAAACAAGTTTGTACAAAAAAGTTGGCATGCCTGACCATACAGATGTTTCCCTAAGCCC
AGAAGAGCGAGTCCGTGCCCTAAGCAAGCTTGGTTGTAATATCACCATCAGTGAAGACATCACTCCACGA
CGTTACTTTAGGTCTGGAGTAGAGATGGAGAGGATGGCGTCTGTGTATTTGGAAGAAGGAAATTTGGAAA
ATGCCTTTGTTCTTTATAATAAATTTATAACCTTATTTGTAGAAAAGCTTCCTAACCATCGAGATTACCA
GCAATGTGCAGTACCTGAAAAGCAGGATATTATGAAGAAACTGAAGGAGATTGCATTCCCAAGGACAGAT
GAATTGAAAAACGACCTTTTAAAGAAATATAACGTAGAATACCAAGAATATTTGCAAAGCAAAAACAAAT
ATAAAGCTGAAATTCTCAAAAAATTGGAGCATCAGAGATTGATAGAGGCAGAAAGGAAGCGGATTGCTCA
GATGCGCCAGCAGCAGCTAGAATCGGANCAGTTTCTGTTTTTCGAAGATCAACTCAAGAAGCAAGAGTTA
GCCCGAGGTCAAATGCGAAGTCAGCAAACCTCAGGGCTGTCAGANCANATTGATGGGAGCGCTTTGTCCT
GCTTTTCCACACAC
